>Addgene plasmid #75464 | pZE27MC3 | depositor full sequence | sequence record 152154 | pZE27MC3 sequence 2982 bps
CTCGAGTGGTGCAAAACCTTTCGCGGTATGGCATGATAGCGCCCGGAAGAGAGTCAATTCAGGGAATTCA
TTAAAGAGGACAAAGGTACCATGGTGAGCAAGGGCGAGGAGGATAACATGGCCATCATCAAGGAGTTCAT
GCGCTTCAAGGTTCACATGGAGGGCTCCGTGAACGGCCACGAGTTCGAGATCGAGGGCGAGGGCGAGGGC
CGCCCCTACGAGGGCACCCAGACCGCCAAGCTGAAGGTGACCAAGGGTGGCCCCCTGCCCTTCGCCTGGG
ACATCCTGTCCCCTCAGTTCATGTACGGCTCCAAGGCCTACGTGAAGCACCCCGCCGACATCCCCGACTA
CTTGAAGCTGTCCTTCCCCGAGGGCTTCAAGTGGGAGCGCGTGATGAACTTCGAGGACGGCGGCGTGGTG
ACCGTGACCCAGGACTCCTCCCTGCAAGACGGCGAGTTCATCTACAAGGTGAAGCTGCGCGGCACCAACT
TCCCCTCCGACGGCCCCGTAATGCAGAAGAAGACTATGGGCTGGGAGGCCTCCTCCGAGCGGATGTACCC
CGAGGACGGCGCGCTGAAGGGCGAGATCAAGCAGAGGCTGAAGCTGAAGGACGGCGGCCACTACGACGCT
GAGGTCAAGACCACCTACAAGGCCAAGAAGCCCGTGCAACTGCCCGGCGCGTACAACGTCAACATCAAGT
TGGACATCACCTCCCACAACGAGGACTACACCATCGTGGAACAGTACGAACGCGCCGAGGGCCGCCACTC
CACCGGCGGCATGGACGAGCTGTACAAGGCGGCGAACAAAAACGAAGAAAACACCAACGAAGTGCCGACC
TTTATGCTGAACGCGGGCCAGGCGAACAGAAGACGAGTTTAATAAGCTTGATGGGGGATCCCATGGTACG
CGTGCTAGAGGCATCAAATAAAACGAAAGGCTCAGTCGAAAGACTGGGCCTTTCGTTTTATCTGTTGTTT
GTCGGTGAACGCTCTCCTGAGTAGGACAAATCCGCCGCCCTAGACCTAGGGCGTTCGGCTGCGGCGAGCG
GTATCAGCTCACTCAAAGGCGGTAATACGGTTATCCACAGAATCAGGGGATAACGCAGGAAAGAACATGT
GAGCAAAAGGCCAGCAAAAGGCCAGGAACCGTAAAAAGGCCGCGTTGCTGGCGTTTTTCCATAGGCTCCG
CCCCCCTGACGAGCATCACAAAAATCGACGCTCAAGTCAGAGGTGGCGAAACCCGACAGGACTATAAAGA
TACCAGGCGTTTCCCCCTGGAAGCTCCCTCGTGCGCTCTCCTGTTCCGACCCTGCCGCTTACCGGATACC
TGTCCGCCTTTCTCCCTTCGGGAAGCGTGGCGCTTTCTCATAGCTCACGCTGTAGGTATCTCAGTTCGGT
GTAGGTCGTTCGCTCCAAGCTGGGCTGTGTGCACGAACCCCCCGTTCAGCCCGACCGCTGCGCCTTATCC
GGTAACTATCGTCTTGAGTCCAACCCGGTAAGACACGACTTATCGCCACTGGCAGCAGCCACTGGTAACA
GGATTAGCAGAGCGAGGTATGTAGGCGGTGCTACAGAGTTCTTGAAGTGGTGGCCTAACTACGGCTACAC
TAGAAGGACAGTATTTGGTATCTGCGCTCTGCTGAAGCCAGTTACCTTCGGAAAAAGAGTTGGTAGCTCT
TGATCCGGCAAACAAACCACCGCTGGTAGCGGTGGTTTTTTTGTTTGCAAGCAGCAGATTACGCGCAGAA
AAAAAGGATCTCAAGAAGATCCTTTGATCTTTTCTACGGGGTCTGACGCTCAGTGGAACGAAAACTCACG
TTAAGGGATTTTGGTCATGACTAGTGCTTGGATTCTCACCAATAAAAAACGCCCGGCGGCAACCGAGCGT
TCTGAACAAATCCAGATGGAGTTCTGAGGTCATTACTGGATCTATCAACAGGAGTCCAAGCGAGCTCTCG
AACCCCAGAGTCCCGCTCAGAAGAACTCGTCAAGAAGGCGATAGAAGGCGATGCGCTGCGAATCGGGAGC
GGCGATACCGTAAAGCACGAGGAAGCGGTCAGCCCATTCGCCGCCAAGCTCTTCAGCAATATCACGGGTA
GCCAACGCTATGTCCTGATAGCGGTCCGCCACACCCAGCCGGCCACAGTCGATGAATCCAGAAAAGCGGC
CATTTTCCACCATGATATTCGGCAAGCAGGCATCGCCATGGGTCACGACGAGATCCTCGCCGTCGGGCAT
GCGCGCCTTGAGCCTGGCGAACAGTTCGGCTGGCGCGAGCCCCTGATGCTCTTCGTCCAGATCATCCTGA
TCGACAAGACCGGCTTCCATCCGAGTACGTGCTCGCTCGATGCGATGTTTCGCTTGGTGGTCGAATGGGC
AGGTAGCCGGATCAAGCGTATGCAGCCGCCGCATTGCATCAGCCATGATGGATACTTTCTCGGCAGGAGC
AAGGTGAGATGACAGGAGATCCTGCCCCGGCACTTCGCCCAATAGCAGCCAGTCCCTTCCCGCTTCAGTG
ACAACGTCGAGCACAGCTGCGCAAGGAACGCCCGTCGTGGCCAGCCACGATAGCCGCGCTGCCTCGTCCT
GCAGTTCATTCAGGGCACCGGACAGGTCGGTCTTGACAAAAAGAACCGGGCGCCCCTGCGCTGACAGCCG
GAACACGGCGGCATCAGAGCAGCCGATTGTCTGTTGTGCCCAGTCATAGCCGAATAGCCTCTCCACCCAA
GCGGCCGGAGAACCTGCGTGCAATCCATCTTGTTCAATCATGCGAAACGATCCTCATCCTGTCTCTTGAT
CAGATCTTGATCCCCTGCGCCATCAGATCCTTGGCGGCAAGAAAGCCATCCAGTTTACTTTGCAGGGCTT
CCCAACCTTACCAGAGGGCGCCCCAGCTGGCAATTCCGACGTCTAAGAAACCATTATTATCATGACATTA
ACCTATAAAAATAGGCGTATCACGAGGCCCTTTCGTCTTCAC
Features (pLannotate 1.2.2; 7 found; start..end, strand, type, name):
      2..64      +  promoter       lacIq promoter (fragment): lacI (mutant); In the lacIq allele, a single base change in the promoter boosts expression of the lacI gene about 10-fold.
     91..798     +  CDS            mCherry: mCherry is a basic (constitutively fluorescent) red fluorescent protein published in 2004, derived from Discosoma sp.. It is reported to be a very rapidly-maturing monomer with low acid sensitivity.
    925..1011    +  terminator     rrnB T1 terminator: Escherichia coli rrnB; transcription terminator T1 from the E. coli rrnB gene
   1176..1764    -  rep_origin     ori: high-copy-number ColE1/pMB1/pBR322/pUC origin of replication
   1852..1946    -  terminator     lambda t0 terminator: transcription terminator from phage lambda
   1980..2771    -  CDS            neo: KKA2_KLEPN - Also known as kan, nptII. Experimental evidence at protein level: Swiss-Prot protein existence level 1. Resistance to kanamycin, neomycin, paromomycin, ribostamycin, butirosin and gentamicin B. From Klebsiella pneumoniae.
   2803..2922    -  CDS            tnpA (fragment): TN5P_ECOLX - Also known as tnp. Experimental evidence at protein level: Swiss-Prot protein existence level 1. Mediates transposition of transposon Tn5 by a 'cut and paste' mechanism. First, the monomeric transposase binds the 19 bp inverted DNA repeats flanking the transposon. Then, dimerization of the DNA- bound transposase creates a synaptic DNA complex. After nicking of the first DNA strand, excision of the transposon proceeds through a series of intermediates. The transposase then mediates the insertion of the transposon at a new site by strand transfer. The activity of the wild- type tran
