[The description below was written by a language model from this plasmid's Addgene catalogue record and pLannotate feature annotations shown in this document.]
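Description:
pZE27MC3 is a small (about 3 kb) bacterial expression plasmid built on the pZE21 backbone, in which the original pLtetO promoter has been replaced by the placIq promoter. It is propagated in E. coli from a high-copy ColE1/pMB1-type origin and selected with kanamycin through the neo (nptII) aminoglycoside phosphotransferase gene. A short annotated fragment of the Tn5 transposase lies next to the resistance gene. It is probably a remnant of the Tn5-derived resistance cassette rather than a functional element. A lambda t0 terminator sits between the kanamycin marker and the origin, insulating the modules from one another in the usual manner of this modular vector family.

The payload is mCherry fused to "pdt#3", cloned between KpnI and HindIII sites that remain intact. The lacIq promoter, a mutant of the lacI promoter carrying a single base change that raises transcription roughly tenfold, drives constitutive, inducer-independent expression of the red fluorescent reporter, and the rrnB T1 terminator ends the transcript. The feature table annotates only the mCherry coding region. The pdt#3 portion is not called out separately, though the unannotated interval between the end of mCherry and the terminator is where a C-terminal tag would be expected.

The record does not define pdt#3. Given the associated work on tunable protein degradation in bacteria, it is most plausibly one variant in a series of protein degradation tags. The stated purpose is constitutive expression of mCherry-pdt3, so the plasmid would serve as a steady fluorescent reporter whose loss of signal reports on targeted degradation of the tagged protein.
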