Addgene plasmid #75464: pZE27MC3
Purpose: Plasmid for constitutive expression of mcherry-pdt3
Depositing lab: James Collins. Depositing organization: Boston University Medical Campus. Publication: Tunable protein degradation in bacteria. Cameron DE, Collins JJ. Nat Biotechnol. 2014 Dec;32(12):1276-81. doi: 10.1038/nbt.3053. Epub 2014 Nov 17. PubMed 25402616.
Backbone
  Vector backbone: pZE21
  Modifications to backbone: replace pLtetO promoter with placIq promoter
  Vector type: Bacterial Expression
Growth in bacteria
  Bacterial resistance: Kanamycin, 50 μg/mL
  Growth temperature: 37°C
  Growth strain: DH5alpha
  Copy number: High Copy
Gene/Insert
  Gene/Insert name: mcherry-pdt#3
  Species: E. coli
  Promoter: placIq promoter
  Cloning method: Restriction Enzyme; 5′ cloning site KpnI (not destroyed); 3′ cloning site HindIII (not destroyed)
  Sequencing primers: 5′ TGGTGCAAAACCTTTCGCGG
Terms and licenses: Academic/Nonprofit Terms; Industry Terms: Not Available to Industry
How to cite: pZE27MC3 was a gift from James Collins (Addgene plasmid # 75464 ; http://n2t.net/addgene:75464 ; RRID:Addgene_75464)
