>Addgene plasmid #75464 | pZE27MC3 | addgene partial sequence | sequence record 146595 | Neo-R 5'-GCCCAGTCATAGCCGAATAG-3'
ATCATGCGAAACGATCCTCATCCTGTCTCTTGATCAGATCTTGATCCCCTGCGCCATCAGATCCTTGGCG
GCAAGAAAGCCATCCAGTTTACTTTGCAGGGCTTCCCAACCTTACCAGAGGGCGCCCCAGCTGGCAATTC
CGACGTCTAAGAAACCATTATTATCATGACATTAACCTATAAAAATAGGCGTATCACGAGGCCCTTTCGT
CTTCACCTCGAGTGGTGCAAAACCTTTCGCGGTATGGCATGATAGCGCCCGGAAGAGAGTCAATTCAGGG
AATTCATTAAAGAGGACAAAGGTACCATGGTGAGCAAGGGCGAGGAGGATAACATGGCCATCATCAAGGA
GTTCATGCGCTTCAAGGTTCACATGGAGGGCTCCGTGAACGGCCACGAGTTCGAGATCGAGGGCGAGGGC
GAGGGCCGCCCCTACGAGGGCACCCAGACCGCCAAGCTGAAGGTGACCAAGGGTGGCCCCCTGCCCTTCG
CCTGGGACATCCTGTCCCCTCAGTTCATGTACGGCTCCAAGGCCTACGTGAAGCACCCCGCCGACATCCC
CGACTACTTGAAGCTGTCCTTCCCCGAGGGCTTCAAGTGGGAGCGCGTGATGAACTTCGAGGACGG
