>Addgene plasmid #75464 | pZE27MC3 | addgene partial sequence | sequence record 147361 | pBR322ori-F 5'-GGGAAACGCCTGGTATCTTT-3'
TGAGCGTCGATTTTTGTGATGCTCGTCAGGGGGGCGGAGCCTATGGAAAAACGCCAGCAACGCGGCCTTT
TTACGGTTCCTGGCCTTTTGCTGGCCTTTTGCTCACATGTTCTTTCCTGCGTTATCCCCTGATTCTGTGG
ATAACCGTATTACCGCCTTTGAGTGAGCTGATACCGCTCGCCGCAGCCGAACGCCCTAGGTCTAGGGCGG
CGGATTTGTCCTACTCAGGAGAGCGTTCACCGACAAACAACAGATAAAACGAAAGGCCCAGTCTTTCGAC
TGAGCCTTTCGTTTTATTTGATGCCTCTAGCACGCGTACCATGGGATCCCCCATCAAGCTTATTAAACTC
GTCTTCTGTTCGCCTGGCCCGCGTTCAGCATAAAGGTCGGCACTTCGTTGGTGTTTTCTTCGTTTTTGTT
CGCCGCCTTGTACAGCTCGTCCATGCCGCCGGTGGAGTGGCGGCCCTCGGCGCGTTCGTACTGTTCCACG
ATGGTGTAGTCCTCGTTGTGGGAGGTGATGTCCAACTTGATGTTGACGTTGTACGCGCCGGGCAGTTGCA
CGGGCTTCTTGGCCTTGTAGGTGGTCTTGACCTCAGCGTCGTAGTGGCCGCCGTCCTTCAGCTTCAGCCT
CTGCTTGATCTCGCCCTTCA
